>Addgene plasmid #229635 | pAAV.RMacL5ET-09.EGFP.BCB8.WPRE | addgene full sequence | sequence record 461271 | Addgene NGS Result
CTGCGCGCTCGCTCGCTCACTGAGGCCGCCCGGGCAAAGCCCGGGCGTCGGGCGACCTTTGGTCGCCCGG
CCTCAGTGAGCGAGCGAGCGCGCAGAGAGGGAGTGGCCAACTCCATCACTAGGGGTTCCTTGTAGTTAAT
GATTAACCCGCCATGCTACTTATCTACGTAGCCATGCTCTAGGAAGATCGGAATTCTGATTATCTGGGTG
GACCATCACAAGTGTCCTTGCGCAAGCGAGGCAAACGGAGATTAGACGCACAGAAAGAGAGAAGGCAATG
TGACCACCAAGGCAGAAATTAGAATAATACGGCCACATGTCAAGGAATGCCTGCAGCTGCAGGAGCTGGA
AGGGACAAGAAGCAGATTTTCCCTAGAGCCTTCCAAAGGCCCACAGCCCTGCTGACAGCTCGCTTCCACC
CAGTGATACAGATTTCAGACTTCTGGCTTCCAGAACAGTGAGGGAATATATTTCTGTTGTTTTAAACCAT
CTAGTTTATGGTAATTTGTTACTGCCGTCACAGGAAACGAATACAGAATATGAAGAAGATGTGAAAGTAT
TCATACCTTTAAAACAAGGCAGAAAGAAGGAAGCAAGGATGCTGAGCTCATGAATGCAATGTTAGTCACT
CAGCACACAAAGGAGTGAAAGCCAAATAAACTAATCCAGAAAACCATGTGTCTTTTGAAAATAAATCTCC
TAGTTTCCATGCTCTAGCCTGCAGGCAGGAACATCCAAACTGAGCAGCCGGGGTCCCCCCCACCCCCCAC
CCCGCCCCACGCGGCAACTTTGAGCCTGTGCTGGGACAGAGCCTCTAGTTCCTAAATTAGTCCATGAGGT
CAGAGGCAGCACTGCCATTGTAACGCGATTGGAGAGGATCACGTCACCGGACACGCCCCCAGGCATCTCC
CTGGGTCTCCTAAACTTGGCGGGGAGAAGTTTTAGCCCTTAAGTTTTAGCCTTTAACCCCCATATTCAGA
ACTGTGCGAGTTGGCGAAACCCCACAAATCACAACAAACTGTACACAACACCGAGCTAGAGGTGATCTTT
CTTGTCCATTCCACACAGGCCTTAGTAATGCGTCGCCATAGCAACAGTGTCACTAGTAGCACCAGCACTT
CCCCACACCCTCCCCCTCAGGAATCCGTACTCTCCAGTGAACCCCAGAAACCTCTGGAGAGTTCTGGACA
AGGGCGGAACCCACAACTCCGATTACTCAAGGGAGGCGGGGAAGCTCCACCAGACGCGAAACTGCTGGAA
GATTCCTGGCCCCAAGGCCTCCTCCGGCTCGCTGATTGGCCCAGCGGAGAGTGGGCGGGGCCGGTGAAGA
CTCCTTAAAGGCGCAGGGCGGCGAGCAGGTCACCAGACGCTGACAGCTACTCAGAACCAAATCTGGTTCC
ATCCAGAGACAAGCGAAGACAAGAGAAGCAGAGCGAGCGGCGCGTTCCCGATCCTCGGCCAGGACCAGCC
TTCCCCAGAGCATCCCTGCCGCGGAGCGCAACCTTCCCAGGAGCATCCCTGCCGCGGAGCGCAACTTTCC
CCGGAGCATCCACGCCGCGGAGCGCAGCCTTCCAGAAGCAGAGCGCGGCGCCGCTAGCGCCACCATGGTG
AGCAAGGGCGAGGAGCTGTTCACCGGGGTGGTGCCCATCCTGGTCGAGCTGGACGGCGACGTAAACGGCC
ACAAGTTCAGCGTGTCCGGCGAGGGCGAGGGCGATGCCACCTACGGCAAGCTGACCCTGAAGTTCATCTG
CACCACCGGCAAGCTGCCCGTGCCCTGGCCCACCCTCGTGACCACCCTGACCTACGGCGTGCAGTGCTTC
AGCCGCTACCCCGACCACATGAAGCAGCACGACTTCTTCAAGTCCGCCATGCCCGAAGGCTACGTCCAGG
AGCGCACCATCTTCTTCAAGGACGACGGCAACTACAAGACCCGCGCCGAGGTGAAGTTCGAGGGCGACAC
CCTGGTGAACCGCATCGAGCTGAAGGGCATCGACTTCAAGGAGGACGGCAACATCCTGGGGCACAAGCTG
GAGTACAACTACAACAGCCACAACGTCTATATCATGGCCGACAAGCAGAAGAACGGCATCAAGGTGAACT
TCAAGATCCGCCACAACATCGAGGACGGCAGCGTGCAGCTCGCCGACCACTACCAGCAGAACACCCCCAT
CGGCGACGGCCCCGTGCTGCTGCCCGACAACCACTACCTGAGCACCCAGTCCGCCCTGAGCAAAGACCCC
AACGAGAAGCGCGATCACATGGTCCTGCTGGAGTTCGTGACCGCCGCCGGGATCACTCTCGGCATGGACG
AGCTGTACAAGTAAGTTTAAACACAGGGTTAATCATTAACTACAGCTACCGAGTGATCCAGTCCGCATAA
GATACCACACATTGCGAAGGTTACCATTGACCTTGTCTCCGATATTCCTTATCTGAGGAATTACCTGTCC
TGCAATGAGACCGTTAGCGTACTCGCTGTCATAGGAGCCGCTCTGAACCACCGGAGCCGGTACTAGGTTG
GAAGAGACCATACGTCTGACTCGTTGTGTGTCTCGCTCAGGAACCACTTCAGGATTATGGACTACTCATC
TGTCGGTCAAGGATAAGTTCGACCTGAAGTTAGAACCAAGTAGCCACGGTCACAGGTTAAGATTCAGTGT
ATCCTCGCAGACCTTCGCAACCAGACTTGAGTTCTTATCCACGAGTGTGTAGTGCCATTCTACACTACAG
CGGTCAACAAGGTGCCCTGTCTTAATTGGTTGCGCGTGTTGACTCCAATTCACGTTCGCCACCGTTATCT
CTGTGAGCGAGAACTGCCATAGTGCCTATGGTCAGTTAGCAACCGCACGCGTTATGATTGCTTCCGCGGC
CGCGATCGCTCAACCTCTGGATTACAAAATTTGTGAAAGATTGACTGGTATTCTTAACTATGTTGCTCCT
TTTACGCTATGTGGATACGCTGCTTTAATGCCTTTGTATCATGCTATTGCTTCCCGTATGGCTTTCATTT
TCTCCTCCTTGTATAAATCCTGGTTGCTGTCTCTTTATGAGGAGTTGTGGCCCGTTGTCAGGCAACGTGG
CGTGGTGTGCACTGTGTTTGCTGACGCAACCCCCACTGGTTGGGGCATTGCCACCACCTGTCAGCTCCTT
TCCGGGACTTTCGCTTTCCCCCTCCCTATTGCCACGGCGGAACTCATCGCCGCCTGCCTTGCCCGCTGCT
GGACAGGGGCTCGGCTGTTGGGCACTGACAATTCCGTGGTGTTGTCGGGGAAATCATCGTCCTTTCCTTG
GCTGCTCGCCTGTGTTGCCACCTGGATTCTGCGCGGGACGTCCTTCTGCTACGTCCCTTCGGCCCTCAAT
CCAGCGGACCTTCCTTCCCGCGGCCTGCTGCCGGCTCTGCGGCCTCTTCCGCGTCTTCGCCTTCGCCCTC
AGACGAGTCGGATCTCCCTTTGGGCCGCCTCCCCGCGATCGCAGACATGATAAGATACATTGATGAGTTT
GGACAAACCACAACTAGAATGCAGTGAAAAAAATGCTTTATTTGTGAAATTTGTGATGCTATTGCTTTAT
TTGTAACCATTATAAGCTGCAATAAACAAGTTAACAACAACAATTGCATTCATTTTATGTTTCAGGTTCA
GGGGGAGATGTGGGAGGTTTTTTAAAGCAAGTAAAACCTCTACAAATGTGGTAGTCGAAATTCCCGATAA
GGATCTTCCTAGAGCATGGCTACGTAGATAAGTAGCATGGCGGGTTAATCATTAACTACAAGGAACCCCT
AGTGATGGAGTTGGCCACTCCCTCTCTGCGCGCTCGCTCGCTCACTGAGGCCGGGCGACCAAAGGTCGCC
CGACGCCCGGGCTTTGCCCGGGCGGCCTCAGTGAGCGAGCGAGCGCGCAGCCTTAATTAACCTAATTCAC
TGGCCGTCGTTTTACAACGTCGTGACTGGGAAAACCCTGGCGTTACCCAACTTAATCGCCTTGCAGCACA
TCCCCCTTTCGCCAGCTGGCGTAATAGCGAAGAGGCCCGCACCGATCGCCCTTCCCAACAGTTGCGCAGC
CTGAATGGCGAATGGG
[124 nt withheld, positions 4077-4200]
C
[91 nt withheld, positions 4202-4292]
A
[49 nt withheld, positions 4294-4342]
CCTTTGACGTTGGAGTCCACGTTCTTT
[37 nt withheld, positions 4370-4406]
ACCCTATCTCGGTCTATTCTTTTGATTTATAAGGGATTTTGCCGATTTCGGCCTATTGGTTAAAAAATGA
GCTGATTTAACAAAAATTTAACGCGAATTTTAACAAAATATTAACGCTTACAATTTAGGTGGCACTTTTC
GGGGAAATGTGCGCGGAACCCCTATTTGTTTATTTTTCTAAATACATTCAAATATGTATCCGCTCATGAG
ACAATAACCCTGATAAATGCTTCAATAATATTGAAAAAGGAAGAGTATGAGTATTCAACATTTCCGTGTC
GCCCTTATTCCCTTTTTTGCGGCATTTTGCCTTCCTGTTTTTGCTCACCCAGAAACGCTGGTGAAAGTAA
AAGATGCTGAAGATCAGTTGGGTGCACGAGTGGGTTACATCGAACTGGATCTCAACAGCGGTAAGATCCT
TGAGAGTTTTCGCCCCGAAGAACGTTTTCCAATGATGAGCACTTTTAAAGTTCTGCTATGTGGCGCGGTA
TTATCCCGTATTGACGCCGGGCAAGAGCAACTCGGTCGCCGCATACACTATTCTCAGAATGACTTGGTTG
AGTACTCACCAGTCACAGAAAAGCATCTTACGGATGGCATGACAGTAAGAGAATTATGCAGTGCTGCCAT
AACCATGAGTGATAACACTGCGGCCAACTTACTTCTGACAACGATCGGAGGACCGAAGGAGCTAACCGCT
TTTTTGCACAACATGGGGGATCATGTAACTCGCCTTGATCGTTGGGAACCGGAGCTGAATGAAGCCATAC
CAAACGACGAGCGTGACACCACGATGCCTGTAGCAATGGCAACAACGTTGCGCAAACTATTAACTGGCGA
ACTACTTACTCTAGCTTCCCGGCAACAATTAATAGACTGGATGGAGGCGGATAAAGTTGCAGGACCACTT
CTGCGCTCGGCCCTTCCGGCTGGCTGGTTTATTGCTGATAAATCTGGAGCCGGTGAGCGTGGGTCTCGCG
GTATCATTGCAGCACTGGGGCCAGATGGTAAGCCCTCCCGTATCGTAGTTATCTACACGACGGGGAGTCA
GGCAACTATGGATGAACGAAATAGACAGATCGCTGAGATAGGTGCCTCACTGATTAAGCATTGGTAACTG
TCAGACCAAGTTTACTCATATATACTTTAGATTGATTTAAAACTTCATTTTTAATTTAAAAGGATCTAGG
TGAAGATCCTTTTTGATAATCTCATGACCAAAATCCCTTAACGTGAGTTTTCGTTCCACTGAGCGTCAGA
CCCCGTAGAAAAGATCAAAGGATCTTCTTGAGATCCTTTTTTTCTGCGCGTAATCTGCTGCTTGCAAACA
AAAAAACCACCGCTACCAGCGGTGGTTTGTTTGCCGGATCAAGAGCTACCAACTCTTTTTCCGAAGGTAA
CTGGCTTCAGCAGAGCGCAGATACCAAATACTGTTCTTCTAGTGTAGCCGTAGTTAGGCCACCACTTCAA
GAACTCTGTAGCACCGCCTACATACCTCGCTCTGCTAATCCTGTTACCAGTGGCTGCTGCCAGTGGCGAT
AAGTCGTGTCTTACCGGGTTGGACTCAAGACGATAGTTACCGGATAAGGCGCAGCGGTCGGGCTGAACGG
GGGGTTCGTGCACACAGCCCAGCTTGGAGCGAACGACCTACACCGAACTGAGATACCTACAGCGTGAGCT
ATGAGAAAGCGCCACGCTTCCCGAAGGGAGAAAGGCGGACAGGTATCCGGTAAGCGGCAGGGTCGGAACA
GGAGAGCGCACGAGGGAGCTTCCAGGGGGAAACGCCTGGTATCTTTATAGTCCTGTCGGGTTTCGCCACC
TCTGACTTGAGCGTCGATTTTTGTGATGCTCGTCAGGGGGGCGGAGCCTATGGAAAAACGCCAGCAACGC
GGCCTTTTTACGGTTCCTGGCCTTTTGCTGGCCTTTTGCTCACATGTTCTTTCCTGCGTTATCCCCTGAT
TCTGTGGATAACCGTATTACCGCCTTTGAGTGAGCTGATACCGCTCGCCGCAGCCGAACGACCGAGCGCA
GCGAGTCAGTGAGCGAGGAAGCGGAAGAGCGCCCAATACGCAAACCGCCTCTCCCCGCGCGTTGGCCGAT
TCATTAATGCAGCTGGCACGACAGGTTTCCCGACTGGAAAGCGGGCAGTGAGCGCAACGCAATTAATGTG
AGTTAGCTCACTCATTAGGCACCCCAGGCTTTACACTTTATGCTTCCGGCTCGTATGTTGTGTGGAATTG
TGAGCGGATAACAATTTCACACAGGAAACAGCTATGACCATGATTACGCCAGATTTAATTAAGGCCTTAA
TTAGG
Features (pLannotate 1.2.2; 15 found; start..end, strand, type, name):
   1605..2324    +  CDS            EGFP: the original enhanced GFP (Yang et al., 1996) mammalian codon-optimized
   2880..3466    +  misc_feature   WPRE: woodchuck hepatitis virus posttranscriptional regulatory element
   3481..3602    -  polyA_signal   SV40 poly(A) signal: SV40 polyadenylation signal
   3625..3693    -  CDS            large T antigen (fragment): large T antigen from SV40 (simian virus 40)
   3771..3901    +  repeat_region  AAV2 ITR (fragment): inverted terminal repeat of adeno-associated virus serotype 2 inverted
   3915..4072    +  CDS            lacZα (fragment): LacZα fragment of β-galactosidase; lacZ fragment
   4077..4505    +  rep_origin     f1 ori (sequence partly withheld): f1 bacteriophage origin of replication; arrow indicates direction of (+) strand synthesis
   4558..4662    +  promoter       AmpR promoter: bla
   4663..5523    +  CDS            AmpR: β-lactamase; bla; confers resistance to ampicillin, carbenicillin, and related antibiotics
   5694..6282    +  rep_origin     ori: high-copy-number ColE1/pMB1/pBR322/pUC origin of replication
   6465..6557    +  CDS            lacI (fragment): lac repressor; lacI; The lac repressor binds to the lac operator to inhibit transcription in E. coli. This inhibition can be relieved by adding lactose or isopropyl-β-D-thiogalactopyranoside (IPTG).
   6570..6591    +  protein_bind   CAP binding site: CAP binding activates transcription in the presence of cAMP. E. coli catabolite activator protein
   6606..6636    +  promoter       lac promoter: promoter for the E. coli lac operon
   6644..6660    +  protein_bind   lac operator: The lac repressor binds to the lac operator to inhibit transcription in E. coli. This inhibition can be relieved by adding lactose or isopropyl-β-D-thiogalactopyranoside (IPTG). lac repressor encoded by lacI
   6721..130     -  repeat_region  AAV2 ITR (fragment) (across the origin): inverted terminal repeat of adeno-associated virus serotype 2 inverted
