[The description below was written by a language model from this plasmid's Addgene catalogue record and pLannotate feature annotations shown in this document.]
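Description:
pAAV.RMacL5ET-09.EGFP.BCB8.WPRE is an adeno-associated virus transfer plasmid built on the pEMS2115 backbone and catalogued as a mammalian expression vector. The 6.7 kb sequence carries two AAV2 inverted terminal repeats, both annotated as fragments, which flank the expression cassette and supply the cis elements needed for replication and packaging of the intervening DNA into recombinant AAV particles. In bacteria the plasmid replicates from a high-copy ColE1/pUC-type origin and is selected with ampicillin through the bla gene and its own promoter. The backbone also holds an f1 phage origin and remnants of a lac cloning region (lacZα and lacI fragments, CAP site, lac promoter and operator) that play no role in the payload.

The synthetic insert, assembled by Gibson cloning, places EGFP under the control of RMacL5ET-09, an enhancer intended to direct transgene expression to layer 5 extratelencephalic projection neurons; the associated work concerns machine-learning identification of enhancers in the rhesus macaque genome. The automated annotation does not label the roughly 1.5 kb between the upstream ITR and the EGFP start, which is presumably where the enhancer and any minimal promoter lie, and the record does not name the promoter used. An unannotated stretch of about 550 nt between EGFP and the WPRE may contain the "BCB8" element, which by its name may be a barcode, though the record does not define it. The WPRE enhances transcript stability and expression. An SV40 polyadenylation signal follows it, though it is annotated on the reverse strand. The construct is suited to producing AAV for cell-type-targeted fluorescent labelling and for evaluating enhancer specificity.
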