Addgene plasmid #229635: pAAV.RMacL5ET-09.EGFP.BCB8.WPRE
Purpose: L5 extratelencephalic projection neuron Enhancer to drive transgene expression
Depositing lab: William Stauffer. Depositing organization: University of Pittsburgh (University, School of Medicine, and Cancer Institute). Publication: Machine learning identification of enhancers in the rhesus macaque genome. He J, Phan BN, Kerkhoff WG, Alikaya A, Hong T, Brull OR, Fredericks JM, Sedorovitz M, Srinivasan C, Leone MJ, Wirfel OM, Brown A, Dauby S, Tittle RK, Lin MK, Hooks BM, Bostan AC, Gharbawie OA, Byrne LC, Pfenning AR, Stauffer WR. Neuron. 2025 May 21;113(10):1548-1561.e8. doi: 10.1016/j.neuron.2025.04.030. PubMed 40403706.
Backbone
  Vector backbone: pEMS2115 (Addgene Plasmid #49140)
  Vector type: Mammalian Expression
Growth in bacteria
  Bacterial resistance: Ampicillin, 100 μg/mL
  Growth temperature: 37°C
  Growth strain: NEB Stable
  Copy number: High Copy
Gene/Insert
  Gene/Insert name: RMacL5ET-09.EGFP.BCB8
  Species: Synthetic
  Cloning method: Gibson Cloning
Terms and licenses: Academic/Nonprofit Terms; Industry Terms: Not Available to Industry
Depositor comments: Please visit https://doi.org/10.1101/2024.12.01.626253 for bioRxiv preprint.
How to cite: pAAV.RMacL5ET-09.EGFP.BCB8.WPRE was a gift from William Stauffer (Addgene plasmid # 229635 ; http://n2t.net/addgene:229635 ; RRID:Addgene_229635)
